Addgene plasmid #22037: pAlbumin
Depositing lab: Didier Trono. Depositing organization: Swiss Federal Institute of Technology (EPFL).
Backbone
  Vector backbone: pRRL.SIN.cPPT.PGK.GFP
  Backbone size w/o insert (bp): 7400
  Vector type: Lentiviral
Growth in bacteria
  Bacterial resistance: Ampicillin, 100 μg/mL
  Growth temperature: 37°C
  Growth strain: Stbl3
  Growth instructions: HB101
  Copy number: Low Copy
Gene/Insert
  Gene/Insert name: partial sequence of human albumine
  Species: H. sapiens (human)
  Insert size (bp): 142
  Cloning method: Restriction Enzyme
  Sequencing primers: 5′ n/a
Resource information
  A portion of this plasmid was derived from a plasmid made by: genethon (FRANCE)
Terms and licenses: Academic/Nonprofit Terms; Industry Terms: Not Available to Industry
How to cite: pAlbumin was a gift from Didier Trono (Addgene plasmid # 22037 ; http://n2t.net/addgene:22037 ; RRID:Addgene_22037)
