[The description below was written by a language model from this plasmid's Addgene catalogue record and pLannotate feature annotations shown in this document.]
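Description:
pAlbumin is a third-generation, self-inactivating HIV-1 lentiviral transfer plasmid built on the pRRL.SIN.cPPT.PGK.GFP backbone, into which a 142 bp partial sequence of the human albumin gene has been inserted by restriction cloning. It is maintained in E. coli through a ColE1/pUC-type origin and ampicillin resistance (bla), and the catalogue lists it as low copy and grown in recombination-deficient strains, as is usual for LTR-containing plasmids. An f1 origin, an SV40 origin, and remnants of a cloning-vector lac/lacZα region with T3 and T7 promoters are also present.

The viral cassette begins with an RSV enhancer/promoter fused to a truncated 5' LTR, which makes genomic RNA production independent of Tat. This is followed by the Ψ packaging signal with a gag fragment, the Rev response element for Rev-dependent nuclear export, and the cPPT/CTS, which improves nuclear import of the reverse-transcribed genome. An internal human PGK promoter drives EGFP, followed by WPRE to enhance transcript stability and expression, and the cassette ends in a ΔU3 3' LTR that inactivates LTR promoter activity after integration, with an SV40 polyadenylation signal downstream.

The feature table does not annotate the albumin fragment, so its exact position and orientation cannot be stated. The sequenced length of 7,547 nt is consistent with the 7,400 bp backbone plus the small insert. The fragment is too short to encode a functional protein. The record does not state a purpose. One plausible use, which is an inference, is as a quantitative PCR standard carrying both vector sequences and a human single-copy genomic reference for measuring vector copy number per cell.
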