Features (pLannotate 1.2.2; 27 found; start..end, strand, type, name):
     77..181     +  promoter       AmpR promoter: bla
    182..1042    +  CDS            AmpR: β-lactamase; bla; confers resistance to ampicillin, carbenicillin, and related antibiotics
   1213..1801    +  rep_origin     ori: high-copy-number ColE1/pMB1/pBR322/pUC origin of replication
   2018..2141    +  rep_origin     RSF ori (fragment): Plasmids containing the RSF 1030 origin of replication can be propagated in E. coli cells that contain additional plasmids with compatible origins.
   2143..2235    +  CDS            lacI (fragment): lac repressor; lacI; The lac repressor binds to the lac operator to inhibit transcription in E. coli. This inhibition can be relieved by adding lactose or isopropyl-β-D-thiogalactopyranoside (IPTG).
   2248..2269    +  protein_bind   CAP binding site: CAP binding activates transcription in the presence of cAMP. E. coli catabolite activator protein
   2284..2314    +  promoter       lac promoter: promoter for the E. coli lac operon
   2322..2338    +  protein_bind   lac operator: The lac repressor binds to the lac operator to inhibit transcription in E. coli. This inhibition can be relieved by adding lactose or isopropyl-β-D-thiogalactopyranoside (IPTG). lac repressor encoded by lacI
   2383..2401    +  promoter       T3 promoter: promoter for bacteriophage T3 RNA polymerase
   2429..2655    +  promoter       RSV promoter: Rous sarcoma virus enhancer/promoter
   2656..2836    +  LTR            5' LTR (truncated): truncated 5' long terminal repeat (LTR) from HIV-1
   2883..3008    +  misc_feature   HIV-1 Ψ: packaging signal of human immunodeficiency virus type 1
   2992..3355    +  CDS            HIV-1 gag (fragment): gag protein from human immunodeficiency virus 1; gag
   3501..3734    +  misc_feature   RRE: The Rev response element (RRE) of HIV-1 allows for Rev-dependent mRNA export from the nucleus to the cytoplasm.
   4111..4211    +  CDS            Rev (fragment): human immunodeficiency virus 1 (HIV-1) Rev protein; rev; enhances nuclear export of unspliced and incompletely spliced viral mRNAs
   4230..4347    +  misc_feature   cPPT/CTS: central polypurine tract and central termination sequence of HIV-1
   4367..4390    -  misc_feature   MCS (fragment): pBluescript multiple cloning site
   4393..4903    +  promoter       hPGK promoter: human phosphoglycerate kinase 1 promoter
   4925..5644    +  CDS            EGFP: the original enhanced GFP (Yang et al., 1996) mammalian codon-optimized
   5660..6248    +  misc_feature   WPRE: woodchuck hepatitis virus posttranscriptional regulatory element
   6265..6333    +  CDS            nef (fragment): NEF_HV1Z2 - Experimental evidence at protein level: Swiss-Prot protein existence level 1. Extracellular Nef protein targets CD4(+) T-lymphocytes for apoptosis by interacting with CXCR4 surface receptors. From Human immunodeficiency virus type 1 group M subtype D (isolate Z2/CDC-Z34) (HIV-1).
   6335..6568    +  LTR            3' LTR (ΔU3): self-inactivating 3' long terminal repeat (LTR) from HIV-1
   6640..6761    +  polyA_signal   SV40 poly(A) signal: SV40 polyadenylation signal
   6801..6936    +  rep_origin     SV40 ori: SV40 origin of replication
   6957..6975    -  promoter       T7 promoter: promoter for bacteriophage T7 RNA polymerase
   6983..7138    +  CDS            lacZα (fragment): LacZα fragment of β-galactosidase; lacZ fragment
   7143..24      +  rep_origin     f1 ori (across the origin) (sequence partly withheld): f1 bacteriophage origin of replication; arrow indicates direction of (+) strand synthesis
>Addgene plasmid #22037 | pAlbumin | addgene full sequence | sequence record 323904 | Addgene NGS Result
TTTAACAAAAATTTAACGCGAATTTTAACAAAATATTAACGCTTACAATTTAGGTGGCACTTTTCGGGGA
AATGTGCGCGGAACCCCTATTTGTTTATTTTTCTAAATACATTCAAATATGTATCCGCTCATGAGACAAT
AACCCTGATAAATGCTTCAATAATATTGAAAAAGGAAGAGTATGAGTATTCAACATTTCCGTGTCGCCCT
TATTCCCTTTTTTGCGGCATTTTGCCTTCCTGTTTTTGCTCACCCAGAAACGCTGGTGAAAGTAAAAGAT
GCTGAAGATCAGTTGGGTGCACGAGTGGGTTACATCGAACTGGATCTCAACAGCGGTAAGATCCTTGAGA
GTTTTCGCCCCGAAGAACGTTTTCCAATGATGAGCACTTTTAAAGTTCTGCTATGTGGCGCGGTATTATC
CCGTATTGACGCCGGGCAAGAGCAACTCGGTCGCCGCATACACTATTCTCAGAATGACTTGGTTGAGTAC
TCACCAGTCACAGAAAAGCATCTTACGGATGGCATGACAGTAAGAGAATTATGCAGTGCTGCCATAACCA
TGAGTGATAACACTGCGGCCAACTTACTTCTGACAACGATCGGAGGACCGAAGGAGCTAACCGCTTTTTT
GCACAACATGGGGGATCATGTAACTCGCCTTGATCGTTGGGAACCGGAGCTGAATGAAGCCATACCAAAC
GACGAGCGTGACACCACGATGCCTGTAGCAATGGCAACAACGTTGCGCAAACTATTAACTGGCGAACTAC
TTACTCTAGCTTCCCGGCAACAATTAATAGACTGGATGGAGGCGGATAAAGTTGCAGGACCACTTCTGCG
CTCGGCCCTTCCGGCTGGCTGGTTTATTGCTGATAAATCTGGAGCCGGTGAGCGTGGGTCTCGCGGTATC
ATTGCAGCACTGGGGCCAGATGGTAAGCCCTCCCGTATCGTAGTTATCTACACGACGGGGAGTCAGGCAA
CTATGGATGAACGAAATAGACAGATCGCTGAGATAGGTGCCTCACTGATTAAGCATTGGTAACTGTCAGA
CCAAGTTTACTCATATATACTTTAGATTGATTTAAAACTTCATTTTTAATTTAAAAGGATCTAGGTGAAG
ATCCTTTTTGATAATCTCATGACCAAAATCCCTTAACGTGAGTTTTCGTTCCACTGAGCGTCAGACCCCG
TAGAAAAGATCAAAGGATCTTCTTGAGATCCTTTTTTTCTGCGCGTAATCTGCTGCTTGCAAACAAAAAA
ACCACCGCTACCAGCGGTGGTTTGTTTGCCGGATCAAGAGCTACCAACTCTTTTTCCGAAGGTAACTGGC
TTCAGCAGAGCGCAGATACCAAATACTGTTCTTCTAGTGTAGCCGTAGTTAGGCCACCACTTCAAGAACT
CTGTAGCACCGCCTACATACCTCGCTCTGCTAATCCTGTTACCAGTGGCTGCTGCCAGTGGCGATAAGTC
GTGTCTTACCGGGTTGGACTCAAGACGATAGTTACCGGATAAGGCGCAGCGGTCGGGCTGAACGGGGGGT
TCGTGCACACAGCCCAGCTTGGAGCGAACGACCTACACCGAACTGAGATACCTACAGCGTGAGCTATGAG
AAAGCGCCACGCTTCCCGAAGGGAGAAAGGCGGACAGGTATCCGGTAAGCGGCAGGGTCGGAACAGGAGA
GCGCACGAGGGAGCTTCCAGGGGGAAACGCCTGGTATCTTTATAGTCCTGTCGGGTTTCGCCACCTCTGA
CTTGAGCGTCGATTTTTGTGATGCTCGTCAGGGGGGCGGAGCCTATGGAAAAACGCCAGCAACGCGGCCT
TTTTACGGTTCCTGGCCTTTTGCTGGCCTTTTGCTCACAAGCTTGGGGTTGCTGTCATCTCTTGTGGGCT
GTAATCATCGTCTAGGCTTAAGAGTAATATTGCAAAACCTGTCATGCCCACACAAATCTCTCCCTGGCAT
TGTTGTCTTTGCAGATGTCAGTGAAAGAGAACCAGCAGCTCCCATGAGTCCCAAGCTATGTTCTTTCCTG
CGTTATCCCCTGATTCTGTGGATAACCGTATTACCGCCTTTGAGTGAGCTGATACCGCTCGCCGCAGCCG
AACGACCGAGCGCAGCGAGTCAGTGAGCGAGGAAGCGGAAGAGCGCCCAATACGCAAACCGCCTCTCCCC
GCGCGTTGGCCGATTCATTAATGCAGCTGGCACGACAGGTTTCCCGACTGGAAAGCGGGCAGTGAGCGCA
ACGCAATTAATGTGAGTTAGCTCACTCATTAGGCACCCCAGGCTTTACACTTTATGCTTCCGGCTCGTAT
GTTGTGTGGAATTGTGAGCGGATAACAATTTCACACAGGAAACAGCTATGACCATGATTACGCCAAGCGC
GCAATTAACCCTCACTAAAGGGAACAAAAGCTGGAGCTGCAAGCTTAATGTAGTCTTATGCAATACTCTT
GTAGTCTTGCAACATGGTAACGATGAGTTAGCAACATGCCTTACAAGGAGAGAAAAAGCACCGTGCATGC
CGATTGGTGGAAGTAAGGTGGTACGATCGTGCCTTATTAGGAAGGCAACAGACGGGTCTGACATGGATTG
GACGAACCACTGAATTGCCGCATTGCAGAGATATTGTATTTAAGTGCCTAGCTCGATACATAAACGGGTC
TCTCTGGTTAGACCAGATCTGAGCCTGGGAGCTCTCTGGCTAACTAGGGAACCCACTGCTTAAGCCTCAA
TAAAGCTTGCCTTGAGTGCTTCAAGTAGTGTGTGCCCGTCTGTTGTGTGACTCTGGTAACTAGAGATCCC
TCAGACCCTTTTAGTCAGTGTGGAAAATCTCTAGCAGTGGCGCCCGAACAGGGACTTGAAAGCGAAAGGG
AAACCAGAGGAGCTCTCTCGACGCAGGACTCGGCTTGCTGAAGCGCGCACGGCAAGAGGCGAGGGGCGGC
GACTGGTGAGTACGCCAAAAATTTTGACTAGCGGAGGCTAGAAGGAGAGAGATGGGTGCGAGAGCGTCAG
TATTAAGCGGGGGAGAATTAGATCGCGATGGGAAAAAATTCGGTTAAGGCCAGGGGGAAAGAAAAAATAT
AAATTAAAACATATAGTATGGGCAAGCAGGGAGCTAGAACGATTCGCAGTTAATCCTGGCCTGTTAGAAA
CATCAGAAGGCTGTAGACAAATACTGGGACAGCTACAACCATCCCTTCAGACAGGATCAGAAGAACTTAG
ATCATTATATAATACAGTAGCAACCCTCTATTGTGTGCATCAAAGGATAGAGATAAAAGACACCAAGGAA
GCTTTAGACAAGATAGAGGAAGAGCAAAACAAAAGTAAGACCACCGCACAGCAAGCGGCCGCTGATCTTC
AGACCTGGAGGAGGAGATATGAGGGACAATTGGAGAAGTGAATTATATAAATATAAAGTAGTAAAAATTG
AACCATTAGGAGTAGCACCCACCAAGGCAAAGAGAAGAGTGGTGCAGAGAGAAAAAAGAGCAGTGGGAAT
AGGAGCTTTGTTCCTTGGGTTCTTGGGAGCAGCAGGAAGCACTATGGGCGCAGCGTCAATGACGCTGACG
GTACAGGCCAGACAATTATTGTCTGGTATAGTGCAGCAGCAGAACAATTTGCTGAGGGCTATTGAGGCGC
AACAGCATCTGTTGCAACTCACAGTCTGGGGCATCAAGCAGCTCCAGGCAAGAATCCTGGCTGTGGAAAG
ATACCTAAAGGATCAACAGCTCCTGGGGATTTGGGGTTGCTCTGGAAAACTCATTTGCACCACTGCTGTG
CCTTGGAATGCTAGTTGGAGTAATAAATCTCTGGAACAGATTTGGAATCACACGACCTGGATGGAGTGGG
ACAGAGAAATTAACAATTACACAAGCTTAATACACTCCTTAATTGAAGAATCGCAAAACCAGCAAGAAAA
GAATGAACAAGAATTATTGGAATTAGATAAATGGGCAAGTTTGTGGAATTGGTTTAACATAACAAATTGG
CTGTGGTATATAAAATTATTCATAATGATAGTAGGAGGCTTGGTAGGTTTAAGAATAGTTTTTGCTGTAC
TTTCTATAGTGAATAGAGTTAGGCAGGGATATTCACCATTATCGTTTCAGACCCACCTCCCAACCCCGAG
GGGACCCGACAGGCCCGAAGGAATAGAAGAAGAAGGTGGAGAGAGAGACAGAGACAGATCCATTCGATTA
GTGAACGGATCTCGACGGTATCGGTTAACTTTTAAAAGAAAAGGGGGGATTGGGGGGTACAGTGCAGGGG
AAAGAATAGTAGACATAATAGCAACAGACATACAAACTAAAGAATTACAAAAACAAATTACAAAAATTCA
AAATTTTATCGATCACGAGACTAGCCTCGAGAAGCTTGATATCGAATTCCACGGGGTTGGGGTTGCGCCT
TTTCCAAGGCAGCCCTGGGTTTGCGCAGGGACGCGGCTGCTCTGGGCGTGGTTCCGGGAAACGCAGCGGC
GCCGACCCTGGGTCTCGCACATTCTTCACGTCCGTTCGCAGCGTCACCCGGATCTTCGCCGCTACCCTTG
TGGGCCCCCCGGCGACGCTTCCTGCTCCGCCCCTAAGTCGGGAAGGTTCCTTGCGGTTCGCGGCGTGCCG
GACGTGACAAACGGAAGCCGCACGTCTCACTAGTACCCTCGCAGACGGACAGCGCCAGGGAGCAATGGCA
GCGCGCCGACCGCGATGGGCTGTGGCCAATAGCGGCTGCTCAGCAGGGCGCGCCGAGAGCAGCGGCCGGG
AAGGGGCGGTGCGGGAGGCGGGGTGTGGGGCGGTAGTGTGGGCCCTGTTCCTGCCCGCGCGGTGTTCCGC
ATTCTGCAAGCCTCCGGAGCGCACGTCGGCAGTCGGCTCCCTCGTTGACCGAATCACCGACCTCTCTCCC
CAGGGGGATCCACCGGTCGCCACCATGGTGAGCAAGGGCGAGGAGCTGTTCACCGGGGTGGTGCCCATCC
TGGTCGAGCTGGACGGCGACGTAAACGGCCACAAGTTCAGCGTGTCCGGCGAGGGCGAGGGCGATGCCAC
CTACGGCAAGCTGACCCTGAAGTTCATCTGCACCACCGGCAAGCTGCCCGTGCCCTGGCCCACCCTCGTG
ACCACCCTGACCTACGGCGTGCAGTGCTTCAGCCGCTACCCCGACCACATGAAGCAGCACGACTTCTTCA
AGTCCGCCATGCCCGAAGGCTACGTCCAGGAGCGCACCATCTTCTTCAAGGACGACGGCAACTACAAGAC
CCGCGCCGAGGTGAAGTTCGAGGGCGACACCCTGGTGAACCGCATCGAGCTGAAGGGCATCGACTTCAAG
GAGGACGGCAACATCCTGGGGCACAAGCTGGAGTACAACTACAACAGCCACAACGTCTATATCATGGCCG
ACAAGCAGAAGAACGGCATCAAGGTGAACTTCAAGATCCGCCACAACATCGAGGACGGCAGCGTGCAGCT
CGCCGACCACTACCAGCAGAACACCCCCATCGGCGACGGCCCCGTGCTGCTGCCCGACAACCACTACCTG
AGCACCCAGTCCGCCCTGAGCAAAGACCCCAACGAGAAGCGCGATCACATGGTCCTGCTGGAGTTCGTGA
CCGCCGCCGGGATCACTCTCGGCATGGACGAGCTGTACAAGTAAAGCGGCCGCGTCGACAATCAACCTCT
GGATTACAAAATTTGTGAAAGATTGACTGGTATTCTTAACTATGTTGCTCCTTTTACGCTATGTGGATAC
GCTGCTTTAATGCCTTTGTATCATGCTATTGCTTCCCGTATGGCTTTCATTTTCTCCTCCTTGTATAAAT
CCTGGTTGCTGTCTCTTTATGAGGAGTTGTGGCCCGTTGTCAGGCAACGTGGCGTGGTGTGCACTGTGTT
TGCTGACGCAACCCCCACTGGTTGGGGCATTGCCACCACCTGTCAGCTCCTTTCCGGGACTTTCGCTTTC
CCCCTCCCTATTGCCACGGCGGAACTCATCGCCGCCTGCCTTGCCCGCTGCTGGACAGGGGCTCGGCTGT
TGGGCACTGACAATTCCGTGGTGTTGTCGGGGAAGCTGACGTCCTTTCCATGGCTGCTCGCCTGTGTTGC
CACCTGGATTCTGCGCGGGACGTCCTTCTGCTACGTCCCTTCGGCCCTCAATCCAGCGGACCTTCCTTCC
CGCGGCCTGCTGCCGGCTCTGCGGCCTCTTCCGCGTCTTCGCCTTCGCCCTCAGACGAGTCGGATCTCCC
TTTGGGCCGCCTCCCCGCCTGGAATTCGAGCTCGGTACCTTTAAGACCAATGACTTACAAGGCAGCTGTA
GATCTTAGCCACTTTTTAAAAGAAAAGGGGGGACTGGAAGGGCTAATTCACTCCCAACGAAGACAAGATC
TGCTTTTTGCTTGTACTGGGTCTCTCTGGTTAGACCAGATCTGAGCCTGGGAGCTCTCTGGCTAACTAGG
GAACCCACTGCTTAAGCCTCAATAAAGCTTGCCTTGAGTGCTTCAAGTAGTGTGTGCCCGTCTGTTGTGT
GACTCTGGTAACTAGAGATCCCTCAGACCCTTTTAGTCAGTGTGGAAAATCTCTAGCAGTAGTAGTTCAT
GTCATCTTATTATTCAGTATTTATAACTTGCAAAGAAATGAATATCAGAGAGTGAGAGGAACTTGTTTAT
TGCAGCTTATAATGGTTACAAATAAAGCAATAGCATCACAAATTTCACAAATAAAGCATTTTTTTCACTG
CATTCTAGTTGTGGTTTGTCCAAACTCATCAATGTATCTTATCATGTCTGGCTCTAGCTATCCCGCCCCT
AACTCCGCCCATCCCGCCCCTAACTCCGCCCAGTTCCGCCCATTCTCCGCCCCATGGCTGACTAATTTTT
TTTATTTATGCAGAGGCCGAGGCCGCCTCGGCCTCTGAGCTATTCCAGAAGTAGTGAGGAGGCTTTTTTG
GAGGCCTAGGGACGTACCCAATTCGCCCTATAGTGAGTCGTATTACGCGCGCTCACTGGCCGTCGTTTTA
CAACGTCGTGACTGGGAAAACCCTGGCGTTACCCAACTTAATCGCCTTGCAGCACATCCCCCTTTCGCCA
GCTGGCGTAATAGCGAAGAGGCCCGCACCGATCGCCCTTCCCAACAGTTGCGCAGCCTGAATGGCGAATG
GG
[124 nt withheld, positions 7143-7266]
C
[91 nt withheld, positions 7268-7358]
A
[49 nt withheld, positions 7360-7408]
CCTTTGACGTTGGAGTCCACGTTCTTT
[37 nt withheld, positions 7436-7472]
ACCCTATCTCGGTCTATTCTTTTGATTTATAAGGGATTTTGCCGATTTCGGCCTATTGGTTAAAAAATGA
GCTGA
