>Addgene plasmid #22037 | pAlbumin | addgene partial sequence | sequence record 27754 | albumin-f 5'-GCTGTCATCTCTTGTGGGCTGT-3'
TCATGCCCACACAAATCTCTCCCTGGCATTGTTGTCTTTGCAGATGTCAGTGAAAGAGAACCAGCAGCTC
CCATGAGTCCCAAGCTATGTTCTTTCCTGCGTTATCCCCTGATTCTGTGGATAACCGTATTACCGCCTTT
GAGTGAGCTGATACCGCTCGCCGCAGCCGAACGACCGAGCGCAGCGAGTCAGTGAGCGAGGAAGCGGAAG
AGCGCCCAATACGCAAACCGCCTCTCCCCGCGCGTTGGCCGATTCATTAATGCAGCTGGCACGACAGGTT
TCCCGACTGGAAAGCGGGCAGTGAGCGCAACGCAATTAATGTGAGTTAGCTCACTCATTAGGCACCCCAG
GCTTTACACTTTATGCTTCCGGCTCGTATGTTGTGTGGAATTGTGAGCGGATAACAATTTCACACAGGAA
ACAGCTATGACCATGATTACGCCAAGCGCGCAATTAACCCTCACTAAAGGGAACAAAAGCTGGAGCTGCA
AGCTTAATGTAGTCTTATGCAATACTCTTGTAGTCTTGCAACATGGTAACGATGAGTTAGCAACATGCCT
TACAAGGAGAGAAAAAGCACCGTGCATGCCGATTGGTGGAAGTAAGGTGGTACGATCGTGCCTTATTAGG
AAGGCAACAGACGGGTCTGACATGGATTGGACGAACCACTGAATTGCCGCATTGCAGAGATATTGTATTT
AAGTGCCTAGCTCGATACATAAACGGGTC
