>Addgene plasmid #22037 | pAlbumin | addgene partial sequence | sequence record 27757 | 22037 with EGFP-N
GCTCCTCGCCCTTGCTCACCATGGTGGCGACCGGTGGATCCCCCTGGGGAGAGAGGTCGGTGATTCGGTC
AACGAGGGAGCCGACTGCCGACGTGCGCTCCGGAGGCTTGCAGAATGCGGAACACCGCGCGGGCAGGAAC
AGGGCCCACACTACCGCCCCACACCCCGCCTCCCGCACCGCCCCTTCCCGGCCGCTGCTCTCGGCGCGCC
CTGCTGAGCAGCCGCTATTGGCCACAGCCCATCGCGGTCGGCGCGCTGCCATTGCTCCCTGGCGCTGTCC
GTCTGCGAGGGTACTAGTGAGACGTGCGGCTTCCGTTTGTCACGTCCGGCACGCCGCGAACCGCAAGGAA
CCTTCCCGACTTAGGGGCGGAGCAGGAAGCGTCGCCGGGGGGCCCACAAGGGTAGCGGCGAAGATCCGGG
TGACGCTGCGAACGGACGTGAAGAATGTGCGAGACCCAGGGTCGGCGCCGCTGCGTTTCCCGGAACCACG
CCCAGAGCAGCCGCGTCCCTGCGCAAACCCAGGGCTGCCTTGGAAAAGGCGCAACCCCAACCCCGTGGAA
TTCGATATCAAGCTTCTCGAGGCTAGTCTCGTGATCGATAAAATTTTGAATTTTTGTAATTTGTTTTTGT
AATTCTTTAGTTTGTATGTCTGTTGCTATTATGTCTACTATTCTTTCCCCTGCACTGTACCCCCCAATCC
CCCCTTTTCTTTTAAAAGTTAACCGATACCGTCGAGATCCGTTCACTAATCGAATGGATCTGTCTCTGTC
TCTCT
