>Addgene plasmid #22037 | pAlbumin | addgene partial sequence | sequence record 158635 | WPRE-R 5'-CATAGCGTAAAAGGAGCAACA-3'
AATTTTGTAATCCAGAGGTTGATTGTCGACGCGGCCGCTTTACTTGTACAGCTCGTCCATGCCGAGAGTG
ATCCCGGCGGCGGTCACGAACTCCAGCAGGACCATGTGATCGCGCTTCTCGTTGGGGTCTTTGCTCAGGG
CGGACTGGGTGCTCAGGTAGTGGTTGTCGGGCAGCAGCACGGGGCCGTCGCCGATGGGGGTGTTCTGCTG
GTAGTGGTCGGCGAGCTGCACGCTGCCGTCCTCGATGTTGTGGCGGATCTTGAAGTTCACCTTGATGCCG
TTCTTCTGCTTGTCGGCCATGATATAGACGTTGTGGCTGTTGTAGTTGTACTCCAGCTTGTGCCCCAGGA
TGTTGCCGTCCTCCTTGAAGTCGATGCCCTTCAGCTCGATGCGGTTCACCAGGGTGTCGCCCTCGAACTT
CACCTCGGCGCGGGTCTTGTAGTTGCCGTCGTCCTTGAAGAAGATGGTGCGCTCCTGGACGTAGCCTTCG
GGCATGGCGGACTTGAAGAAGTCGTGCTGCTTCATGTGGTCGGGGTAGCGGCTGAAGCACTGCACGCCGT
A
