>Addgene plasmid #22037 | pAlbumin | addgene partial sequence | sequence record 158637 | M13-rev 5'-CAGGAAACAGCTATGACC-3'
GGGAACAAAAGCTGGAGCTGCAAGCTTAATGTAGTCTTATGCAATACTCTTGTAGTCTTGCAACATGGTA
ACGATGAGTTAGCAACATGCCTTACAAGGAGAGAAAAAGCACCGTGCATGCCGATTGGTGGAAGTAAGGT
GGTACGATCGTGCCTTATTAGGAAGGCAACAGACGGGTCTGACATGGATTGGACGAACCACTGAATTGCC
GCATTGCAGAGATATTGTATTTAAGTGCCTAGCTCGATACATAAACGGGTCTCTCTGGTTAGACCAGATC
TGAGCCTGGGAGCTCTCTGGCTAACTAGGGAACCCACTGCTTAAGCCTCAATAAAGCTTGCCTTGAGTGC
TTCAAGTAGTGTGTGCCCGTCTGTTGTGTGACTCTGGTAACTAGAGATCCCTCAGACCCTTTTAGTCAGT
GTGGAAAATCTCTAGCAGTGGCGCCCGAACAGGGACTTGAAAGCGAAAGGGAAACCAGAGGAGCTCTCTC
GACGCAGGACTCGGCTTGCTGAAGCGCGCACGGCAAGAGGCGAGGGGCGGCGACTGGTGAGTACGCCAAA
AATTTTGACTAGCGGAGGCTAGAAGGAGAGAGATGGGTGCGAGAGCGTCAGTATTAAGCGGGGGAGAATT
AGATCGCGATGGGAAAAAATTCGGTTAAGGCCAGGGGGAAAGAAAAAATATAAATTAAAACATATAGTAT
GGGCAAG
