>Addgene plasmid #22037 | pAlbumin | addgene partial sequence | sequence record 158639 | albumin-b 5'-ACTCATGGGAGCTGCTGGTTC-3'
CAATGCCAGGGAGAGATTTGTGTGGGCATGACAGGTTTTGCAATATTACTCTTAAGCCTAGACGATGATT
ACAGCCCACAAGAGATGACAGCAACCCCAAGCTTGTGAGCAAAAGGCCAGCAAAAGGCCAGGAACCGTAA
AAAGGCCGCGTTGCTGGCGTTTTTCCATAGGCTCCGCCCCCCTGACGAGCATCACAAAAATCGACGCTCA
AGTCAGAGGTGGCGAAACCCGACAGGACTATAAAGATACCAGGCGTTTCCCCCTGGAAGCTCCCTCGTGC
GCTCTCCTGTTCCGACCCTGCCGCTTACCGGATACCTGTCCGCCTTTCTCCCTTCGGGAAGCGTGGCGCT
TTCTCATAGCTCACGCTGTAGGTATCTCAGTTCGGTGTAGGTCGTTCGCTCCAAGCTGGGCTGTGTGCAC
GAACCCCCCGTTCAGCCCGACCGCTGCGCCTTATCCGGTAACTATCGTCTTGAGTCCAACCCGGTAAGAC
ACGACTTATCGCCACTGGCAGCAGCCACTGGTAACAGGATTAGCAGAGCGAGGTATGTAGGCGGTGCTAC
AGAGTTCTTGAAGTGGTGGCCTAACTACGGCTACACTAGAAGAACAGTATTTGGTATCTGCGCTCTGCTG
AAGCCAGTTACCTTCGGAAAAAGAGTTGGTAGCTCTTGATCCGGCAAACAAACCACCGCTGGTAGCGGTG
GTTTTTTTGTTTGCAAGCAGCAGATTACGCGCAGAAAAAA
